Addgene plasmid #244700: CL20_mEGFP_FOidr_148
Purpose: Express mEGFP-tagged intrinsically disordered protein (IDR), FOidr_148, derived from human fusion protein PAX5_ZNF276
Depositing lab: Richard Kriwacki. Depositing organization: St. Jude Children's Research Hospital. Publication: Proteome-wide computational analyses reveal links between protein condensate formation and RNA biology. Maiti S, Tripathi S, Baggett DW, Phillips AH, Park CG, Wang J, Wahiduzzaman, Freyaldenhoven WT, Kinger S, Pioso BJ, Bollinger JC, Somjee R, Lang B, Babu MM, Kriwacki RW. Sci Adv. 2025 Dec 5;11(49):eady1420. doi: 10.1126/sciadv.ady1420. Epub 2025 Dec 3. PubMed 41337585.
Backbone
  Vector backbone: CL20
  Vector type: Mammalian Expression
Growth in bacteria
  Bacterial resistance: Ampicillin, 100 μg/mL
  Growth temperature: 37°C
  Growth strain: NEB Stable
  Copy number: High Copy
Gene/Insert
  Gene/Insert name: FOidr_148
  Species: H. sapiens (human)
  Mutation: Unmutated
  Tag / fusion protein: monomeric EGFP (N terminal on insert)
  Cloning method: Restriction Enzyme; 5′ cloning site Unknown (unknown if destroyed)
Terms and licenses: Academic/Nonprofit Terms; Industry Terms: Not Available to Industry
Depositor comments: PAX5_ZNF276_1_134
How to cite: CL20_mEGFP_FOidr_148 was a gift from Richard Kriwacki (Addgene plasmid # 244700 ; http://n2t.net/addgene:244700 ; RRID:Addgene_244700)
