[The description below was written by a language model from this plasmid's Addgene catalogue record and pLannotate feature annotations shown in this document.]
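Description:
CL20_mEGFP_FOidr_148 is a mammalian expression plasmid built on the CL20 backbone. The catalogue lists it only as "Mammalian Expression", but the feature table shows that it has the architecture of a self-inactivating HIV-1 lentiviral transfer vector. A CMV enhancer is fused to a truncated 5' LTR, followed by the Ψ packaging signal with a gag fragment, the cPPT/CTS, the Rev response element and a ΔU3 3' LTR fragment. A rabbit β-globin polyadenylation signal lies beyond the 3' LTR. Together these elements would allow the genomic RNA to be transcribed, exported in a Rev-dependent manner, packaged and integrated, with the U3 deletion silencing LTR promoter activity after integration. The short nef, vif and Rev hits are residual HIV-1 sequence rather than functional genes. In bacteria the plasmid is maintained at high copy through a ColE1/pUC-type origin and selected with ampicillin via β-lactamase. An SV40 origin, an SV40 poly(A) signal and lac promoter/operator remnants also sit in the backbone.

The payload lies between the LTRs and is driven by an internal CMV enhancer and promoter. It encodes monomeric EGFP fused to the N terminus of FOidr_148, an unmutated human intrinsically disordered region. The depositor comment describes this region as residues 1–134 of the PAX5_ZNF276 fusion protein, which matches the adjoining PAX5 and ZNF276 fragments annotated immediately downstream of mEGFP. The tiny "tight TRE" hit next to the CMV promoter is probably just shared minimal CMV sequence, not a sign of tetracycline regulation. The stated purpose is to express the fluorescently tagged IDR in mammalian cells. The associated publication concerns protein condensate formation, so the mEGFP tag presumably serves to image the IDR's localisation and any condensates it forms.
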