Features (pLannotate 1.2.2; 30 found; start..end, strand, type, name):
    199..254     -  polyA_signal   β-globin poly(A) signal: rabbit β-globin polyadenylation signal (Gil and Proudfoot, 1987)
    340..475     -  LTR            3' LTR (ΔU3) (fragment): self-inactivating 3' long terminal repeat (LTR) from HIV-1
    477..545     -  CDS            nef (fragment): NEF_HV1Z2 - Experimental evidence at protein level: Swiss-Prot protein existence level 1. Extracellular Nef protein targets CD4(+) T-lymphocytes for apoptosis by interacting with CXCR4 surface receptors. From Human immunodeficiency virus type 1 group M subtype D (isolate Z2/CDC-Z34) (HIV-1).
    571..699     -  CDS            ZNF276 (fragment): ZN276_HUMAN - Also known as CENP-Z, ZFP276, ZNF477. Experimental evidence at protein level: Swiss-Prot protein existence level 1. May be involved in transcriptional regulation. From Homo sapiens (Human).
    691..972     -  CDS            PAX5 (fragment): PAX5_HUMAN - Experimental evidence at protein level: Swiss-Prot protein existence level 1. (Microbial infection) Plays an essential role in the maintenance of Epstein-Barr virus genome copy number within the host cell by promoting EBNA1/oriP-dependent binding and transcription (PubMed:31941781). Participates also in the inhibition of lytic EBV reactivation by modulating viral BZLF1 activity (PubMed:23678172). From Homo sapiens (Human).
   1015..1731    -  CDS            mEGFP: mEGFP is a basic (constitutively fluorescent) green fluorescent protein published in 2002, derived from Aequorea victoria. It has moderate acid sensitivity.
   1745..1782    -  misc_feature   MCS (fragment): multiple cloning site
   1781..1797    -  promoter       tight TRE promoter (fragment): Tet-responsive promoter PTight, consisting of seven tet operator sequences followed by the minimal CMV promoter
   1813..2016    -  promoter       CMV promoter: human cytomegalovirus (CMV) immediate early promoter
   2017..2320    -  enhancer       CMV enhancer: human cytomegalovirus immediate early enhancer
   2388..2404    -  misc_feature   MCS (fragment): multiple cloning site
   2404..2429    -  CDS            Rev (fragment): human immunodeficiency virus 1 (HIV-1) Rev protein; rev; enhances nuclear export of unspliced and incompletely spliced viral mRNAs
   2806..3039    -  misc_feature   RRE: The Rev response element (RRE) of HIV-1 allows for Rev-dependent mRNA export from the nucleus to the cytoplasm.
   3173..3256    -  CDS            vif (fragment): VIF_HV1BR - Experimental evidence at protein level: Swiss-Prot protein existence level 1. Counteracts the innate antiviral activity of host APOBEC3F and APOBEC3G. Forms a complex with host APOBEC3F and APOBEC3G thus preventing the entry of these lethally hypermutating enzymes into progeny virions. Recruits an active E3 ubiquitin ligase complex composed of elongin BC, CUL5, and RBX2 to induce polyubiquitination of APOBEC3G and APOBEC3F. In turn, they are directed to the 26S proteasome for degradation. Vif interaction with APOBEC3G also blocks its cytidine deaminase activity in a proteasome-inde
   3399..3516    -  misc_feature   cPPT/CTS: central polypurine tract and central termination sequence of HIV-1
   3665..4024    -  CDS            HIV-1 gag (fragment): gag protein from human immunodeficiency virus 1; gag
   4008..4133    -  misc_feature   HIV-1 Ψ: packaging signal of human immunodeficiency virus type 1
   4180..4437    -  LTR            5' LTR (truncated): truncated 5' long terminal repeat (LTR) from HIV-1
   4439..4818    -  enhancer       CMV enhancer: human cytomegalovirus immediate early enhancer
   4849..4953    +  promoter       AmpR promoter: bla
   4954..5814    +  CDS            AmpR: β-lactamase; bla; confers resistance to ampicillin, carbenicillin, and related antibiotics
   5985..6573    +  rep_origin     ori: high-copy-number ColE1/pMB1/pBR322/pUC origin of replication
   6756..6810    +  CDS            lacI (fragment): lac repressor; lacI; The lac repressor binds to the lac operator to inhibit transcription in E. coli. This inhibition can be relieved by adding lactose or isopropyl-β-D-thiogalactopyranoside (IPTG).
   6812..6946    -  polyA_signal   SV40 poly(A) signal: SV40 polyadenylation signal
   6966..7101    -  rep_origin     SV40 ori: SV40 origin of replication
   7125..7147    -  promoter       SV40 promoter (fragment): SV40 enhancer and early promoter
   7154..7193    +  CDS            lacI (fragment): lac repressor; lacI; The lac repressor binds to the lac operator to inhibit transcription in E. coli. This inhibition can be relieved by adding lactose or isopropyl-β-D-thiogalactopyranoside (IPTG).
   7206..7227    +  protein_bind   CAP binding site: CAP binding activates transcription in the presence of cAMP. E. coli catabolite activator protein
   7242..7272    +  promoter       lac promoter: promoter for the E. coli lac operon
   7280..7296    +  protein_bind   lac operator: The lac repressor binds to the lac operator to inhibit transcription in E. coli. This inhibition can be relieved by adding lactose or isopropyl-β-D-thiogalactopyranoside (IPTG). lac repressor encoded by lacI
>Addgene plasmid #244700 | CL20_mEGFP_FOidr_148 | addgene full sequence | sequence record 488169 | Addgene NGS Result
AAAAAAAATCTAACCTCAAGTCAAGGCTTTTCTATGGAATAAGGAATGGACAGCAGGGGGCTGTTTCATA
TACTGATGACCTCTTTATAGCCAACCTTTGTTCATGGCAGCCAGCATATGGGCATATGTTGCCAAACTCT
AAACCAAATACTCATTCTGATGTTTTAAATGATTTGCCCTCCCATATGTCCTTCCGAGTGAGAGACACAA
AAAATTCCAACACACTATTGCAATGAAAATAAATTTCCTTTATTAGCCAGAAGTCAGATGCTCAAGGGGC
TTCATGATGTCCCCATAATTTTTGGCAGAGGGAAAAAGATCTGCTAGCTCGAGCAGCTGAAGCTTTATTG
AGGCTTAAGCAGTGGGTTCCCTAGTTAGCCAGAGAGCTCCCAGGCTCAGATCTGGTCTAACCAGAGAGAC
CCAGTACAGGCAAAAAGCAGATCTTGTCTTCTTTGGGAGTGAATTAGCCCTTCCAGTCCCCCCTTTTCTT
TTAAAAAGTGGCTAAGATCTACAGCTGCCTTGTAAGTCATTGGTCTTAAAGGTACCGTAATCTTATCTAG
AACCGGTTCACTCAGCGCTAGGGCGTTCCATGCTAGCGCCCGGTGCACGTTCACTGATACTACGTAAAGA
GCGGGAACTGAATTTACCATGACAAAGACGGCAGTGACCCATTGCCAGCGCGCGACCTGCGCCCTCATCA
CGCTTACGCTTGTTTGTGTCCGCAGAGGGACTAGTGATGCCCAGGATACCAGAGATGCTATAAGAGCTGC
CTGCACTATCTGTACTAACCGACGACACCTGAGTCACACTCCCGGTCGATACGATCGAGTGTGATGACGC
TGGTACGGGTTGATTAGGGGGTTGCTGTACTTTAGTGCGAATGATACGATTGATGGAGCTGACACTGGGA
ACGGTGTCGTTATCACAAACGCGTTCCGCAAGCAAACGATCGCGAATTTCCCACGCAAACATCCGGGAAG
CGGCCGCACTTCCCCCGGAGCCTCCGCTTCCGCCCTTGTACAGCTCGTCCATGCCGAGAGTGATCCCGGC
GGCGGTCACGAACTCCAGCAGGACCATGTGATCGCGCTTCTCGTTGGGGTCTTTGCTCAGCTTGGACTGG
GTGCTCAGGTAGTGGTTGTCGGGCAGCAGCACGGGGCCGTCGCCGATGGGGGTGTTCTGCTGGTAGTGGT
CGGCGAGCTGCACGCTGCCGTCCTCGATGTTGTGGCGGATCTTGAAGTTCACCTTGATGCCGTTCTTCTG
CTTGTCGGCCATGATATAGACGTTGTGGCTGTTGTAGTTGTACTCCAGCTTGTGCCCCAGGATGTTGCCG
TCCTCCTTGAAGTCGATGCCCTTCAGCTCGATGCGGTTCACCAGGGTGTCGCCCTCGAACTTCACCTCGG
CGCGGGTCTTGTAGTTGCCGTCGTCCTTGAAGAAGATGGTGCGCTCCTGGACGTAGCCTTCGGGCATGGC
GGACTTGAAGAAGTCGTGCTGCTTCATGTGGTCGGGGTAGCGGCTGAAGCACTGCACGCCGTAGGTCAGG
GTGGTCACGAGGGTGGGCCAGGGCACGGGCAGCTTGCCGGTGGTGCAGATGAACTTCAGGGTCAGCTTGC
CGTAGGTGGCATCGCCCTCGCCCTCGCCGGACACGCTGAACTTGTGGCCGTTTACGTCGCCGTCCAGCTC
GACCAGGATGGGCACCACCCCGGTGAACAGCTCCTCGCCCTTGCTCACCATGGTGGCGACCGGTGGATCC
CGGGCCCGCGGTACCGTCGACTGCAGAATTCGGTTCACTAAACGAGCCCGGTTCACTAAACGAGCTCTGC
TTATATAGACCTCCCACCGTACACGCCTACCGCCCATTTGCGTCAATGGGGCGGAGTTGTTACGACATTT
TGGAAAGTCCCGTTGATTTTGGTGCCAAAACAAACTCCCATTGACGTCAATGGGGTGGAGACTTGGAAAT
CCCCGTGAGTCAAACCGCTATCCACGCCCATTGATGTACTGCCAAAACCGCATCACCATGGTAATAGCGA
TGACTAATACGTAGATGTACTGCCAAGTAGGAAAGTCCCATAAGGTCATGTACTGGGCATAATGCCAGGC
GGGCCATTTACCGTCATTGACGTCAATAGGGGGCGTACTTGGCATATGATACACTTGATGTACTGCCAAG
TGGGCAGTTTACCGTAAATACTCCACCCATTGACGTCAATGGAAAGTCCCTATTGGCGTTACTATGGGAA
CATACGTCATTATTGACGTCAATGGGCGGGGGTCGTTGGGCGGTCAGCCAGGCGGGCCATTTACCGTAAG
TTATGTAACGCGGAACTCCATATATGGGCTATGAACTAATGACCCCGTAATTGATTACTATTAATAACTA
GCACGCGTTCGAAGCTTGAGCTCGGTCCCCTCGGGGTTGGGAGGTGGGTCTGAAACGATAATGGTGAATA
TCCCTGCCTAACTCTATTCACTATAGAAAGTACAGCAAAAACTATTCTTAAACCTACCAAGCCTCCTACT
ATCATTATGAATAATTTTATATACCACAGCCAATTTGTTATGTTAAACCAATTCCACAAACTTGCCCATT
TATCTAATTCCAATAATTCTTGTTCATTCTTTTCTTGCTGGTTTTGCGATTCTTCAATTAAGGAGTGTAT
TAAGCTTGTGTAATTGTTAATTTCTCTGTCCCACTCCATCCAGGTCGTGTGATTCCAAATCTGTTCCAGA
GATTTATTACTCCAACTAGCATTCCAAGGCACAGCAGTGGTGCAAATGAGTTTTCCAGAGCAACCCCAAA
TCCCCAGGAGCTGTTGATCCTTTAGGTATCTTTCCACAGCCAGGATTCTTGCCTGGAGCTGCTTGATGCC
CCAGACTGTGAGTTGCAACAGATGCTGTTGCGCCTCAATAGCCCTCAGCAAATTGTTCTGCTGCTGCACT
ATACCAGACAATAATTGTCTGGCCTGTACCGTCAGCGTCATTGACGCTGCGCCCATAGTGCTTCCTGCTG
CTCCCAAGAACCCAAGGAACAAAGCTCCTATTCCCACTGCTCTTTTTTCTCTCTGCACCACTCTTCTCTT
TGCCTTGGTGGGTGCTACTCCTAATGGTTCAATTTTTACTACTTTATATTTATATAATTCACTTCTCCAA
TTGTCCCTCATATCTCCTCCTTATGGTGTTTTACTAAACTTTTCCATGTTCTAATCCTCATCCTGTCTAC
TTGCCACACAATCATCACCTGCCATCTGTTTTCCATAATCCCTAATGATCTTTGCTTTTCTTCTTGGCAC
TACTTTTATGTCACTATTATCTTGTATTACTACTGCCCCTTCACCTTTCCAGAGGAGCTTTGCTGGTCCT
TTCCAAAGTGGATTTCTGCTGTCCCTGTAATAAACCCGAAAATTTTGAATTTTTGTAATTTGTTTTTGTA
ATTCTTTAGTTTGTATGTCTGTTGCTATTATGTCTACTATTCTTTCCCCTGCACTGTACCCCCCAATCCC
CCCTTTTCTTTTAAAATTGTGGATGAATACTGCCATTTGTACTGCTGTCTTAAGATGTTCAGCCTGATCT
CTTACCTGTCCTATAATTTTCTTTAATTCTTTATTCATAGATTCTACTACTCCTTGACTTTGGGGATTGT
AGGGAATTTCCAGGTCTGAAGATCCTGCTGCTTGCTGTGCTTTTTTCTTACTTTTGTTTTGCTCTTCCTC
TATCTTGTCTAAAGCTTCCTTGGTGTCTTTTATCTCTATCCTTTGATGCACACAATAGAGGGTTGCTACT
GTATTATATAATGATCTAAGTTCTTCTGATCCTGTCTGAAGGGATGGTTGTAGCTGTCCCAGTATTTGTC
TACAGCCTTCTGATGTTTCTAACAGGCCAGTATTAACTGCGAATCGTTCTAGCTCCCTGCTTGCCCATAC
TATATGTTTTAATTTATATTTTTTCTTTCCCCCTGGCCTTAACCGAATTTTTTCCCATCGCGATCTAATT
CTCCCCCGCTTAATACTGACGCTCTCGCACCCATCTCTCTCCTTCTAGCCTCCGCTAGTCAAAATTTTTG
GCGTACTCACCAGTCGCCGCCCCTCGCCTCTTGCCGTGCGCGCTTCAGCAAGCCGAGTCCTGCGTCGAGA
GAGCTCCTCTGGTTTCCCTTTCGCTTTCAAGTCCCTGTTCGGGCGCCACTGCTAGAGATTTTCCACACTG
ACTAAAAGGGTCTGAGGGATCTCTAGTTACCAGAGTCACACAACAGACGGGCACACACTACTTGAAGCAC
TCAAGGCAAGCTTTATTGAGGCTTAAGCAGTGGGTTCCCTAGTTAGCCAGAGAGCTCCCAGGCTCAGATC
TGGTCTAACCAGAGAGACCCAGTACAGGCAAAAAGCAGCTGCTTATATGCAGGATCTGAGGGCTCGCCAC
TCCCCAGTCCCGCCCAGGCCACGCCTCCCATGGTAATAGCGATGACTAATACGTAGATGTACTGCCAAGT
AGGAAAGTCCCATAAGGTCATGTACTGGGCATAATGCCAGGCGGGCCATTTACCGTCATTGACGTCAATA
GGGGGCGTACTTGGCATATGATACACTTGATGTACTGCCAAGTGGGCAGTTTACCGTAAATACTCCACCC
ATTGACGTCAATGGAAAGTCCCTATTGGCGTTACTATGGGAACATACGTCATTATTGACGTCAATGGGCG
GGGGTCGTTGGGCGGTCAGCCAGGCGGGCCATTTACCGTAAGTTATGTAACGCGGAACTCCATATATGGG
CTATGAACTAATGACCCCGTAATTGATTACTATTAATAACTAGTCAATAATCAATGTCGACCCAGGTGGC
ACTTTTCGGGGAAATGTGCGCGGAACCCCTATTTGTTTATTTTTCTAAATACATTCAAATATGTATCCGC
TCATGAGACAATAACCCTGATAAATGCTTCAATAATATTGAAAAAGGAAGAGTATGAGTATTCAACATTT
CCGTGTCGCCCTTATTCCCTTTTTTGCGGCATTTTGCCTTCCTGTTTTTGCTCACCCAGAAACGCTGGTG
AAAGTAAAAGATGCTGAAGATCAGTTGGGTGCACGAGTGGGTTACATCGAACTGGATCTCAACAGCGGTA
AGATCCTTGAGAGTTTTCGCCCCGAAGAACGTTTTCCAATGATGAGCACTTTTAAAGTTCTGCTATGTGG
CGCGGTATTATCCCGTATTGACGCCGGGCAAGAGCAACTCGGTCGCCGCATACACTATTCTCAGAATGAC
TTGGTTGAGTACTCACCAGTCACAGAAAAGCATCTTACGGATGGCATGACAGTAAGAGAATTATGCAGTG
CTGCCATAACCATGAGTGATAACACTGCGGCCAACTTACTTCTGACAACGATCGGAGGACCGAAGGAGCT
AACCGCTTTTTTGCACAACATGGGGGATCATGTAACTCGCCTTGATCGTTGGGAACCGGAGCTGAATGAA
GCCATACCAAACGACGAGCGTGACACCACGATGCCTGTAGCAATGGCAACAACGTTGCGCAAACTATTAA
CTGGCGAACTACTTACTCTAGCTTCCCGGCAACAATTAATAGACTGGATGGAGGCGGATAAAGTTGCAGG
ACCACTTCTGCGCTCGGCCCTTCCGGCTGGCTGGTTTATTGCTGATAAATCTGGAGCCGGTGAGCGTGGG
TCTCGCGGTATCATTGCAGCACTGGGGCCAGATGGTAAGCCCTCCCGTATCGTAGTTATCTACACGACGG
GGAGTCAGGCAACTATGGATGAACGAAATAGACAGATCGCTGAGATAGGTGCCTCACTGATTAAGCATTG
GTAACTGTCAGACCAAGTTTACTCATATATACTTTAGATTGATTTAAAACTTCATTTTTAATTTAAAAGG
ATCTAGGTGAAGATCCTTTTTGATAATCTCATGACCAAAATCCCTTAACGTGAGTTTTCGTTCCACTGAG
CGTCAGACCCCGTAGAAAAGATCAAAGGATCTTCTTGAGATCCTTTTTTTCTGCGCGTAATCTGCTGCTT
GCAAACAAAAAAACCACCGCTACCAGCGGTGGTTTGTTTGCCGGATCAAGAGCTACCAACTCTTTTTCCG
AAGGTAACTGGCTTCAGCAGAGCGCAGATACCAAATACTGTTCTTCTAGTGTAGCCGTAGTTAGGCCACC
ACTTCAAGAACTCTGTAGCACCGCCTACATACCTCGCTCTGCTAATCCTGTTACCAGTGGCTGCTGCCAG
TGGCGATAAGTCGTGTCTTACCGGGTTGGACTCAAGACGATAGTTACCGGATAAGGCGCAGCGGTCGGGC
TGAACGGGGGGTTCGTGCACACAGCCCAGCTTGGAGCGAACGACCTACACCGAACTGAGATACCTACAGC
GTGAGCTATGAGAAAGCGCCACGCTTCCCGAAGGGAGAAAGGCGGACAGGTATCCGGTAAGCGGCAGGGT
CGGAACAGGAGAGCGCACGAGGGAGCTTCCAGGGGGAAACGCCTGGTATCTTTATAGTCCTGTCGGGTTT
CGCCACCTCTGACTTGAGCGTCGATTTTTGTGATGCTCGTCAGGGGGGCGGAGCCTATGGAAAAACGCCA
GCAACGCGGCCTTTTTACGGTTCCTGGCCTTTTGCTGGCCTTTTGCTCACATGTTCTTTCCTGCGTTATC
CCCTGATTCTGTGGATAACCGTATTACCGCCTTTGAGTGAGCTGATACCGCTCGCCGCAGCCGAACGACC
GAGCGCAGCGAGTCAGTGAGCGAGGAAGCGGAAGAGCGCCCAATACGCAAACCGCCTCTCCCCGCGCGTT
GGCCGATTCATTAATGCAGCGGATCCAGACATGATAAGATACATTGATGAGTTTGGACAAACCACAACTA
GAATGCAGTGAAAAAAATGCTTTATTTGTGAAATTTGTGATGCTATTGCTTTATTTGTAACCATTATAAG
CTGCAATAAACAAGTTAGCTTTTTGCAAAAGCCTAGGCCTCCAAAAAAGCCTCCTCACTACTTCTGGAAT
AGCTCAGAGGCCGAGGCGGCCTCGGCCTCTGCATAAATAAAAAAAATTAGTCAGCCATGGGGCGGAGAAT
GGGCGGAACTGGGCGGAGTTAGGGGCGGGATGGGCGGAGTTAGGGGCGGGACTATGGTTGCTGACTAATT
GAGATGCGGATCCGCTGGCACGACAGGTTTCCCGACTGGAAAGCGGGCAGTGAGCGCAACGCAATTAATG
TGAGTTAGCTCACTCATTAGGCACCCCAGGCTTTACACTTTATGCTTCCGGCTCGTATGTTGTGTGGAAT
TGTGAGCGGATAACAATTTCACACAGGAAACAGCTATGACCATGATTACGCCAAGCTTGGGCTGCAGGTC
GAGGGATCTCCATAAGAGAAGAGGGACAGCTATGACTGGGAGTAGTCAGGAGAGGAGGAAAAATCTGGCT
AGTAAAACATGTAAGGAAAATTTTAGGGATGTTAAAGAAAAAAATAACACAAAACAAAATAT
